Addgene plasmid #183326: CROP_C9_Puro_TYMS
Purpose: All-in-One CRISPRko system with a guide RNA that targets TYMS gene
Depositing lab: Prashant Mali. Depositing organization: University of California, San Diego (UCSD). Publication: Integrated genome and tissue engineering enables screening of cancer vulnerabilities in physiologically relevant perfusable ex vivo cultures. Hu M, Lei XY, Larson JD, McAlonis M, Ford K, McDonald D, Mach K, Rusert JM, Wechsler-Reya RJ, Mali P. Biomaterials. 2022 Jan;280:121276. doi: 10.1016/j.biomaterials.2021.121276. Epub 2021 Dec 2. PubMed 34890975.
Backbone
  Vector backbone: CROPseq
  Vector type: Lentiviral
Growth in bacteria
  Bacterial resistance: Ampicillin, 100 μg/mL
  Growth temperature: 37°C
  Growth strain: NEB Stable
  Copy number: High Copy
Gene/Insert
  Gene/Insert name: TYMS
  gRNA/shRNA sequence: CCTGCATGCCGAATACCGAC
  Species: Synthetic
  Cloning method: Gibson Cloning
Terms and licenses: Academic/Nonprofit Terms; Industry Terms: Not Available to Industry
How to cite: CROP_C9_Puro_TYMS was a gift from Prashant Mali (Addgene plasmid # 183326 ; http://n2t.net/addgene:183326 ; RRID:Addgene_183326)
