[The description below was written by a language model from this plasmid's Addgene catalogue record and pLannotate feature annotations shown in this document.]
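Description:
CROP_C9_Puro_TYMS is an all-in-one lentiviral CRISPR knockout plasmid built on the CROPseq backbone, carrying both Streptococcus pyogenes Cas9 and a single guide RNA directed against TYMS. The 11.7 kb plasmid is propagated in E. coli through a high-copy ColE1/pUC-type origin with ampicillin selection (AmpR). It also retains an f1 origin, an SV40 origin and small lac-derived remnants from the parental cloning vector. The record lists the insert species as synthetic and does not state which organism's TYMS gene is targeted.

The viral portion has a third-generation layout. An RSV promoter drives a truncated HIV-1 5' LTR, followed by the Ψ packaging signal with a partial gag sequence, the Rev response element and the cPPT/CTS. Downstream, an EF-1α core promoter drives Cas9, followed by a puromycin N-acetyltransferase coding sequence for selecting transduced mammalian cells. The gap between the two reading frames is unannotated, so the record does not say how they are linked. A WPRE follows to enhance transcript expression.

The human U6 promoter, guide and gRNA scaffold sit after the WPRE, immediately upstream of the downstream truncated LTR, and an SV40 poly(A) signal lies beyond that LTR. This matches the characteristic CROP-seq design, in which the guide cassette lies within the 3' LTR region. It is therefore copied during reverse transcription and also carried on the polyadenylated Pol II transcript, allowing guide identity to be read from mRNA.

The construct delivers Cas9, selection marker and guide in one virus. The associated publication title indicates use in screening cancer vulnerabilities in perfusable ex vivo cultures.
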