Features (pLannotate 1.2.2; 30 found; start..end, strand, type, name):
     35..53      +  promoter       T3 promoter: promoter for bacteriophage T3 RNA polymerase
     81..307     +  promoter       RSV promoter: Rous sarcoma virus enhancer/promoter
    308..488     +  LTR            5' LTR (truncated): truncated 5' long terminal repeat (LTR) from HIV-1
    535..660     +  misc_feature   HIV-1 Ψ: packaging signal of human immunodeficiency virus type 1
    644..1007    +  CDS            HIV-1 gag (fragment): gag protein from human immunodeficiency virus 1; gag
   1153..1386    +  misc_feature   RRE: The Rev response element (RRE) of HIV-1 allows for Rev-dependent mRNA export from the nucleus to the cytoplasm.
   1796..1913    +  misc_feature   cPPT/CTS: central polypurine tract and central termination sequence of HIV-1
   1979..2045    +  CDS            small t antigen (fragment): SV40 (simian virus 40) small t antigen
   2059..2076    +  CDS            small t antigen (fragment): SV40 (simian virus 40) small t antigen
   2102..2313    +  promoter       EF-1α core promoter: core promoter for human elongation factor EF-1α
   2338..6441    +  CDS            Cas9: Cas9 (Csn1) endonuclease from the Streptococcus pyogenes Type II CRISPR/Cas system generates RNA-guided double strand breaks in DNA
   6580..7179    +  CDS            PuroR (fragment): puromycin N-acetyltransferase; pac from Streptomyces; confers resistance to puromycin
   7195..7783    +  misc_feature   WPRE: woodchuck hepatitis virus posttranscriptional regulatory element
   7779..7889    +  CDS            nef (fragment): NEF_HV1LA - Experimental evidence at protein level: Swiss-Prot protein existence level 1. Extracellular Nef protein targets CD4(+) T-lymphocytes for apoptosis by interacting with CXCR4 surface receptors. From Human immunodeficiency virus type 1 group M subtype B (isolate Lai) (HIV-1).
   7909..7935    +  CDS            Rev (fragment): human immunodeficiency virus 1 (HIV-1) Rev protein; rev; enhances nuclear export of unspliced and incompletely spliced viral mRNAs
   7939..8179    +  promoter       U6 promoter: RNA polymerase III promoter for human U6 snRNA
   8209..8284    +  misc_RNA       gRNA scaffold: guide RNA scaffold for the Streptococcus pyogenes CRISPR/Cas9 system
   8337..8517    +  LTR            5' LTR (truncated): truncated 5' long terminal repeat (LTR) from HIV-1
   8595..8716    +  polyA_signal   SV40 poly(A) signal: SV40 polyadenylation signal
   8756..8891    +  rep_origin     SV40 ori: SV40 origin of replication
   8912..8930    -  promoter       T7 promoter: promoter for bacteriophage T7 RNA polymerase
   8938..9093    +  CDS            lacZα (fragment): LacZα fragment of β-galactosidase; lacZ fragment
   9098..9526    +  rep_origin     f1 ori (sequence partly withheld): f1 bacteriophage origin of replication; arrow indicates direction of (+) strand synthesis
   9579..9683    +  promoter       AmpR promoter: bla
   9684..10544   +  CDS            AmpR: β-lactamase; bla; confers resistance to ampicillin, carbenicillin, and related antibiotics
  10715..11303   +  rep_origin     ori: high-copy-number ColE1/pMB1/pBR322/pUC origin of replication
  11486..11578   +  CDS            lacI (fragment): lac repressor; lacI; The lac repressor binds to the lac operator to inhibit transcription in E. coli. This inhibition can be relieved by adding lactose or isopropyl-β-D-thiogalactopyranoside (IPTG).
  11591..11612   +  protein_bind   CAP binding site: CAP binding activates transcription in the presence of cAMP. E. coli catabolite activator protein
  11627..11657   +  promoter       lac promoter: promoter for the E. coli lac operon
  11661..11683   +  protein_bind   lac operator (fragment): The lac repressor binds to the lac operator to inhibit transcription in E. coli. This inhibition can be relieved by adding lactose or isopropyl-β-D-thiogalactopyranoside (IPTG). lac repressor encoded by lacI
>Addgene plasmid #183326 | CROP_C9_Puro_TYMS | addgene full sequence | sequence record 362803 | Addgene NGS Result
GAAACAGCTATGACCATGATTACGCCAAGCGCGCAATTAACCCTCACTAAAGGGAACAAAAGCTGGAGCT
GCAAGCTTAATGTAGTCTTATGCAATACTCTTGTAGTCTTGCAACATGGTAACGATGAGTTAGCAACATG
CCTTACAAGGAGAGAAAAAGCACCGTGCATGCCGATTGGTGGAAGTAAGGTGGTACGATCGTGCCTTATT
AGGAAGGCAACAGACGGGTCTGACATGGATTGGACGAACCACTGAATTGCCGCATTGCAGAGATATTGTA
TTTAAGTGCCTAGCTCGATACATAAACGGGTCTCTCTGGTTAGACCAGATCTGAGCCTGGGAGCTCTCTG
GCTAACTAGGGAACCCACTGCTTAAGCCTCAATAAAGCTTGCCTTGAGTGCTTCAAGTAGTGTGTGCCCG
TCTGTTGTGTGACTCTGGTAACTAGAGATCCCTCAGACCCTTTTAGTCAGTGTGGAAAATCTCTAGCAGT
GGCGCCCGAACAGGGACTTGAAAGCGAAAGGGAAACCAGAGGAGCTCTCTCGACGCAGGACTCGGCTTGC
TGAAGCGCGCACGGCAAGAGGCGAGGGGCGGCGACTGGTGAGTACGCCAAAAATTTTGACTAGCGGAGGC
TAGAAGGAGAGAGATGGGTGCGAGAGCGTCAGTATTAAGCGGGGGAGAATTAGATCGCGATGGGAAAAAA
TTCGGTTAAGGCCAGGGGGAAAGAAAAAATATAAATTAAAACATATAGTATGGGCAAGCAGGGAGCTAGA
ACGATTCGCAGTTAATCCTGGCCTGTTAGAAACATCAGAAGGCTGTAGACAAATACTGGGACAGCTACAA
CCATCCCTTCAGACAGGATCAGAAGAACTTAGATCATTATATAATACAGTAGCAACCCTCTATTGTGTGC
ATCAAAGGATAGAGATAAAAGACACCAAGGAAGCTTTAGACAAGATAGAGGAAGAGCAAAACAAAAGTAA
GACCACCGCACAGCAAGCGGCCGCTGATCTTCAGACCTGGAGGAGGAGATATGAGGGACAATTGGAGAAG
TGAATTATATAAATATAAAGTAGTAAAAATTGAACCATTAGGAGTAGCACCCACCAAGGCAAAGAGAAGA
GTGGTGCAGAGAGAAAAAAGAGCAGTGGGAATAGGAGCTTTGTTCCTTGGGTTCTTGGGAGCAGCAGGAA
GCACTATGGGCGCAGCGTCAATGACGCTGACGGTACAGGCCAGACAATTATTGTCTGGTATAGTGCAGCA
GCAGAACAATTTGCTGAGGGCTATTGAGGCGCAACAGCATCTGTTGCAACTCACAGTCTGGGGCATCAAG
CAGCTCCAGGCAAGAATCCTGGCTGTGGAAAGATACCTAAAGGATCAACAGCTCCTGGGGATTTGGGGTT
GCTCTGGAAAACTCATTTGCACCACTGCTGTGCCTTGGAATGCTAGTTGGAGTAATAAATCTCTGGAACA
GATTTGGAATCACACGACCTGGATGGAGTGGGACAGAGAAATTAACAATTACACAAGCTTAATACACTCC
TTAATTGAAGAATCGCAAAACCAGCAAGAAAAGAATGAACAAGAATTATTGGAATTAGATAAATGGGCAA
GTTTGTGGAATTGGTTTAACATAACAAATTGGCTGTGGTATATAAAATTATTCATAATGATAGTAGGAGG
CTTGGTAGGTTTAAGAATAGTTTTTGCTGTACTTTCTATAGTGAATAGAGTTAGGCAGGGATATTCACCA
TTATCGTTTCAGAATCTTGAGACAAATGGCAGTATTCATCCACAATTTTAAAAGAAAAGGGGGGATTGGG
GGGTACAGTGCAGGGGAAAGAATAGTAGACATAATAGCAACAGACATACAAACTAAAGAATTACAAAAAC
AAATTACAAAAATTCAAAATTTTCGGGTTTATTACAGGGACAGCAGAGATCCACTTTGGCGCCGGCTCGA
GGGGGCCCGGGTGCAAAGATGGATAAAGTTTTAAACAGAGAGGAATCTTTGCAGCTAATGGACCTTCTAG
GTCTTGAAAGGAGTGGGAATTGGCTCCGTAGGTCTTGAAAGGAGTGGGAATTGGCTCCGGTGCCCGTCAG
TGGGCAGAGCGCACATCGCCCACAGTCCCCGAGAAGTTGGGGGGAGGGGTCGGCAATTGATCCGGTGCCT
AGAGAAGGTGGCGCGGGGTAAACTGGGAAAGTGATGTCGTGTACTGGCTCCGCCTTTTTCCCGAGGGTGG
GGGAGAACCGTATATAAGTGCAGTAGTCGCCGTGAACGTTCTTTTTCGCAACGGGTTTGCCGCCAGAACA
CAGGACCGGTTCTAGAGCGCTGCCACCATGGACAAGAAGTACAGCATCGGCCTGGACATCGGCACCAACT
CTGTGGGCTGGGCCGTGATCACCGACGAGTACAAGGTGCCCAGCAAGAAATTCAAGGTGCTGGGCAACAC
CGACCGGCACAGCATCAAGAAGAACCTGATCGGAGCCCTGCTGTTCGACAGCGGCGAAACAGCCGAGGCC
ACCCGGCTGAAGAGAACCGCCAGAAGAAGATACACCAGACGGAAGAACCGGATCTGCTATCTGCAAGAGA
TCTTCAGCAACGAGATGGCCAAGGTGGACGACAGCTTCTTCCACAGACTGGAAGAGTCCTTCCTGGTGGA
AGAGGATAAGAAGCACGAGCGGCACCCCATCTTCGGCAACATCGTGGACGAGGTGGCCTACCACGAGAAG
TACCCCACCATCTACCACCTGAGAAAGAAACTGGTGGACAGCACCGACAAGGCCGACCTGCGGCTGATCT
ATCTGGCCCTGGCCCACATGATCAAGTTCCGGGGCCACTTCCTGATCGAGGGCGACCTGAACCCCGACAA
CAGCGACGTGGACAAGCTGTTCATCCAGCTGGTGCAGACCTACAACCAGCTGTTCGAGGAAAACCCCATC
AACGCCAGCGGCGTGGACGCCAAGGCCATCCTGTCTGCCAGACTGAGCAAGAGCAGACGGCTGGAAAATC
TGATCGCCCAGCTGCCCGGCGAGAAGAAGAATGGCCTGTTCGGAAACCTGATTGCCCTGAGCCTGGGCCT
GACCCCCAACTTCAAGAGCAACTTCGACCTGGCCGAGGATGCCAAACTGCAGCTGAGCAAGGACACCTAC
GACGACGACCTGGACAACCTGCTGGCCCAGATCGGCGACCAGTACGCCGACCTGTTTCTGGCCGCCAAGA
ACCTGTCCGACGCCATCCTGCTGAGCGACATCCTGAGAGTGAACACCGAGATCACCAAGGCCCCCCTGAG
CGCCTCTATGATCAAGAGATACGACGAGCACCACCAGGACCTGACCCTGCTGAAAGCTCTCGTGCGGCAG
CAGCTGCCTGAGAAGTACAAAGAGATTTTCTTCGACCAGAGCAAGAACGGCTACGCCGGCTACATTGACG
GCGGAGCCAGCCAGGAAGAGTTCTACAAGTTCATCAAGCCCATCCTGGAAAAGATGGACGGCACCGAGGA
ACTGCTCGTGAAGCTGAACAGAGAGGACCTGCTGCGGAAGCAGCGGACCTTCGACAACGGCAGCATCCCC
CACCAGATCCACCTGGGAGAGCTGCACGCCATTCTGCGGCGGCAGGAAGATTTTTACCCATTCCTGAAGG
ACAACCGGGAAAAGATCGAGAAGATCCTGACCTTCCGCATCCCCTACTACGTGGGCCCTCTGGCCAGGGG
AAACAGCAGATTCGCCTGGATGACCAGAAAGAGCGAGGAAACCATCACCCCCTGGAACTTCGAGGAAGTG
GTGGACAAGGGCGCTTCCGCCCAGAGCTTCATCGAGCGGATGACCAACTTCGATAAGAACCTGCCCAACG
AGAAGGTGCTGCCCAAGCACAGCCTGCTGTACGAGTACTTCACCGTGTATAACGAGCTGACCAAAGTGAA
ATACGTGACCGAGGGAATGAGAAAGCCCGCCTTCCTGAGCGGCGAGCAGAAAAAGGCCATCGTGGACCTG
CTGTTCAAGACCAACCGGAAAGTGACCGTGAAGCAGCTGAAAGAGGACTACTTCAAGAAAATCGAGTGCT
TCGACTCCGTGGAAATCTCCGGCGTGGAAGATCGGTTCAACGCCTCCCTGGGCACATACCACGATCTGCT
GAAAATTATCAAGGACAAGGACTTCCTGGACAATGAGGAAAACGAGGACATTCTGGAAGATATCGTGCTG
ACCCTGACACTGTTTGAGGACAGAGAGATGATCGAGGAACGGCTGAAAACCTATGCCCACCTGTTCGACG
ACAAAGTGATGAAGCAGCTGAAGCGGCGGAGATACACCGGCTGGGGCAGGCTGAGCCGGAAGCTGATCAA
CGGCATCCGGGACAAGCAGTCCGGCAAGACAATCCTGGATTTCCTGAAGTCCGACGGCTTCGCCAACAGA
AACTTCATGCAGCTGATCCACGACGACAGCCTGACCTTTAAAGAGGACATCCAGAAAGCCCAGGTGTCCG
GCCAGGGCGATAGCCTGCACGAGCACATTGCCAATCTGGCCGGCAGCCCCGCCATTAAGAAGGGCATCCT
GCAGACAGTGAAGGTGGTGGACGAGCTCGTGAAAGTGATGGGCCGGCACAAGCCCGAGAACATCGTGATC
GAAATGGCCAGAGAGAACCAGACCACCCAGAAGGGACAGAAGAACAGCCGCGAGAGAATGAAGCGGATCG
AAGAGGGCATCAAAGAGCTGGGCAGCCAGATCCTGAAAGAACACCCCGTGGAAAACACCCAGCTGCAGAA
CGAGAAGCTGTACCTGTACTACCTGCAGAATGGGCGGGATATGTACGTGGACCAGGAACTGGACATCAAC
CGGCTGTCCGACTACGATGTGGACCATATCGTGCCTCAGAGCTTTCTGAAGGACGACTCCATCGACAACA
AGGTGCTGACCAGAAGCGACAAGAACCGGGGCAAGAGCGACAACGTGCCCTCCGAAGAGGTCGTGAAGAA
GATGAAGAACTACTGGCGGCAGCTGCTGAACGCCAAGCTGATTACCCAGAGAAAGTTCGACAATCTGACC
AAGGCCGAGAGAGGCGGCCTGAGCGAACTGGATAAGGCCGGCTTCATCAAGAGACAGCTGGTGGAAACCC
GGCAGATCACAAAGCACGTGGCACAGATCCTGGACTCCCGGATGAACACTAAGTACGACGAGAATGACAA
GCTGATCCGGGAAGTGAAAGTGATCACCCTGAAGTCCAAGCTGGTGTCCGATTTCCGGAAGGATTTCCAG
TTTTACAAAGTGCGCGAGATCAACAACTACCACCACGCCCACGACGCCTACCTGAACGCCGTCGTGGGAA
CCGCCCTGATCAAAAAGTACCCTAAGCTGGAAAGCGAGTTCGTGTACGGCGACTACAAGGTGTACGACGT
GCGGAAGATGATCGCCAAGAGCGAGCAGGAAATCGGCAAGGCTACCGCCAAGTACTTCTTCTACAGCAAC
ATCATGAACTTTTTCAAGACCGAGATTACCCTGGCCAACGGCGAGATCCGGAAGCGGCCTCTGATCGAGA
CAAACGGCGAAACCGGGGAGATCGTGTGGGATAAGGGCCGGGATTTTGCCACCGTGCGGAAAGTGCTGAG
CATGCCCCAAGTGAATATCGTGAAAAAGACCGAGGTGCAGACAGGCGGCTTCAGCAAAGAGTCTATCCTG
CCCAAGAGGAACAGCGATAAGCTGATCGCCAGAAAGAAGGACTGGGACCCTAAGAAGTACGGCGGCTTCG
ACAGCCCCACCGTGGCCTATTCTGTGCTGGTGGTGGCCAAAGTGGAAAAGGGCAAGTCCAAGAAACTGAA
GAGTGTGAAAGAGCTGCTGGGGATCACCATCATGGAAAGAAGCAGCTTCGAGAAGAATCCCATCGACTTT
CTGGAAGCCAAGGGCTACAAAGAAGTGAAAAAGGACCTGATCATCAAGCTGCCTAAGTACTCCCTGTTCG
AGCTGGAAAACGGCCGGAAGAGAATGCTGGCCTCTGCCGGCGAACTGCAGAAGGGAAACGAACTGGCCCT
GCCCTCCAAATATGTGAACTTCCTGTACCTGGCCAGCCACTATGAGAAGCTGAAGGGCTCCCCCGAGGAT
AATGAGCAGAAACAGCTGTTTGTGGAACAGCACAAGCACTACCTGGACGAGATCATCGAGCAGATCAGCG
AGTTCTCCAAGAGAGTGATCCTGGCCGACGCTAATCTGGACAAAGTGCTGTCCGCCTACAACAAGCACCG
GGATAAGCCCATCAGAGAGCAGGCCGAGAATATCATCCACCTGTTTACCCTGACCAATCTGGGAGCCCCT
GCCGCCTTCAAGTACTTTGACACCACCATCGACCGGAAGAGGTACACCAGCACCAAAGAGGTGCTGGACG
CCACCCTGATCCACCAGAGCATCACCGGCCTGTACGAGACACGGATCGACCTGTCTCAGCTGGGAGGCGA
CAAGCGACCTGCCGCCACAAAGAAGGCTGGACAGGCTAAGAAGAAGAAAGATTACAAAGACGATGACGAT
AAGGGATCCGGCGCAACAAACTTCTCTCTGCTGAAACAAGCCGGAGATGTCGAAGAGAATCCTGGACCGA
TGACCGAGTACAAGCCCACGGTGCGCCTCGCCACCCGCGACGACGTCCCCAGGGCCGTACGCACCCTCGC
CGCCGCGTTCGCCGACTACCCCGCCACGCGCCACACCGTCGATCCGGACCGCCACATCGAGCGGGTCACC
GAGCTGCAAGAACTCTTCCTCACGCGCGTCGGGCTCGACATCGGCAAGGTGTGGGTCGCGGACGACGGCG
CCGCCGTGGCGGTCTGGACCACGCCGGAGAGCGTCGAAGCGGGGGCGGTGTTCGCCGAGATCGGCCCGCG
CATGGCCGAGTTGAGCGGTTCCCGGCTGGCCGCGCAGCAACAGATGGAAGGCCTCCTGGCGCCGCACCGG
CCCAAGGAGCCCGCGTGGTTCCTGGCCACCGTCGGAGTCTCGCCCGACCACCAGGGCAAGGGTCTGGGCA
GCGCCGTCGTGCTCCCCGGAGTGGAGGCGGCCGAGCGCGCCGGGGTGCCCGCCTTCCTGGAGACCTCCGC
GCCCCGCAACCTCCCCTTCTACGAGCGGCTCGGCTTCACCGTCACCGCCGACGTCGAGGTGCCCGAAGGA
CCGCGCACCTGGTGCATGACCCGCAAGCCCGGTGCCTGAACGCGTTAAGTCGACAATCAACCTCTGGATT
ACAAAATTTGTGAAAGATTGACTGGTATTCTTAACTATGTTGCTCCTTTTACGCTATGTGGATACGCTGC
TTTAATGCCTTTGTATCATGCTATTGCTTCCCGTATGGCTTTCATTTTCTCCTCCTTGTATAAATCCTGG
TTGCTGTCTCTTTATGAGGAGTTGTGGCCCGTTGTCAGGCAACGTGGCGTGGTGTGCACTGTGTTTGCTG
ACGCAACCCCCACTGGTTGGGGCATTGCCACCACCTGTCAGCTCCTTTCCGGGACTTTCGCTTTCCCCCT
CCCTATTGCCACGGCGGAACTCATCGCCGCCTGCCTTGCCCGCTGCTGGACAGGGGCTCGGCTGTTGGGC
ACTGACAATTCCGTGGTGTTGTCGGGGAAATCATCGTCCTTTCCTTGGCTGCTCGCCTGTGTTGCCACCT
GGATTCTGCGCGGGACGTCCTTCTGCTACGTCCCTTCGGCCCTCAATCCAGCGGACCTTCCTTCCCGCGG
CCTGCTGCCGGCTCTGCGGCCTCTTCCGCGTCTTCGCCTTCGCCCTCAGACGAGTCGGATCTCCCTTTGG
GCCGCCTCCCCGCGTCGACTTTAAGACCAATGACTTACAAGGCAGCTGTAGATCTTAGCCACTTTTTAAA
AGAAAAGGGGGGACTGGAAGGGCTAATTCACTCCCAACGAAGACAAGATTTCACCATTATCGTTTCAGAC
CCACCTCCCAACCCCGAGGGGACCCAGAGAGGGCCTATTTCCCATGATTCCTTCATATTTGCATATACGA
TACAAGGCTGTTAGAGAGATAATTAGAATTAATTTGACTGTAAACACAAAGATATTAGTACAAAATACGT
GACGTAGAAAGTAATAATTTCTTGGGTAGTTTGCAGTTTTAAAATTATGTTTTAAAATGGACTATCATAT
GCTTACCGTAACTTGAAAGTATTTCGATTTCTTGGCTTTATATATCTTGTGGAAAGGACGAAACACCGCC
TGCATGCCGAATACCGACGTTTTAGAGCTAGAAATAGCAAGTTAAAATAAGGCTAGTCCGTTATCAACTT
GAAAAAGTGGCACCGAGTCGGTGCTTTTTTAAGCTTGGCGTAACTAGATCTTGAGACACTGCTTTTTGCT
TGTACTGGGTCTCTCTGGTTAGACCAGATCTGAGCCTGGGAGCTCTCTGGCTAACTAGGGAACCCACTGC
TTAAGCCTCAATAAAGCTTGCCTTGAGTGCTTCAAGTAGTGTGTGCCCGTCTGTTGTGTGACTCTGGTAA
CTAGAGATCCCTCAGACCCTTTTAGTCAGTGTGGAAAATCTCTAGCAGTACGTATAGTAGTTCATGTCAT
CTTATTATTCAGTATTTATAACTTGCAAAGAAATGAATATCAGAGAGTGAGAGGAACTTGTTTATTGCAG
CTTATAATGGTTACAAATAAAGCAATAGCATCACAAATTTCACAAATAAAGCATTTTTTTCACTGCATTC
TAGTTGTGGTTTGTCCAAACTCATCAATGTATCTTATCATGTCTGGCTCTAGCTATCCCGCCCCTAACTC
CGCCCATCCCGCCCCTAACTCCGCCCAGTTCCGCCCATTCTCCGCCCCATGGCTGACTAATTTTTTTTAT
TTATGCAGAGGCCGAGGCCGCCTCGGCCTCTGAGCTATTCCAGAAGTAGTGAGGAGGCTTTTTTGGAGGC
CTAGGGACGTACCCAATTCGCCCTATAGTGAGTCGTATTACGCGCGCTCACTGGCCGTCGTTTTACAACG
TCGTGACTGGGAAAACCCTGGCGTTACCCAACTTAATCGCCTTGCAGCACATCCCCCTTTCGCCAGCTGG
CGTAATAGCGAAGAGGCCCGCACCGATCGCCCTTCCCAACAGTTGCGCAGCCTGAATGGCGAATGGG
[124 nt withheld, positions 9098-9221]
C
[91 nt withheld, positions 9223-9313]
A
[49 nt withheld, positions 9315-9363]
CCTTTGACGTTGGAGTCCACGTTCTTT
[37 nt withheld, positions 9391-9427]
ACCCTATCTCGGTCTATTCTTTTGATTTATAAGGGATTTTGCCGATTTCGGCCTATTGGTTAAAAAATGA
GCTGATTTAACAAAAATTTAACGCGAATTTTAACAAAATATTAACGCTTACAATTTAGGTGGCACTTTTC
GGGGAAATGTGCGCGGAACCCCTATTTGTTTATTTTTCTAAATACATTCAAATATGTATCCGCTCATGAG
ACAATAACCCTGATAAATGCTTCAATAATATTGAAAAAGGAAGAGTATGAGTATTCAACATTTCCGTGTC
GCCCTTATTCCCTTTTTTGCGGCATTTTGCCTTCCTGTTTTTGCTCACCCAGAAACGCTGGTGAAAGTAA
AAGATGCTGAAGATCAGTTGGGTGCACGAGTGGGTTACATCGAACTGGATCTCAACAGCGGTAAGATCCT
TGAGAGTTTTCGCCCCGAAGAACGTTTTCCAATGATGAGCACTTTTAAAGTTCTGCTATGTGGCGCGGTA
TTATCCCGTATTGACGCCGGGCAAGAGCAACTCGGTCGCCGCATACACTATTCTCAGAATGACTTGGTTG
AGTACTCACCAGTCACAGAAAAGCATCTTACGGATGGCATGACAGTAAGAGAATTATGCAGTGCTGCCAT
AACCATGAGTGATAACACTGCGGCCAACTTACTTCTGACAACGATCGGAGGACCGAAGGAGCTAACCGCT
TTTTTGCACAACATGGGGGATCATGTAACTCGCCTTGATCGTTGGGAACCGGAGCTGAATGAAGCCATAC
CAAACGACGAGCGTGACACCACGATGCCTGTAGCAATGGCAACAACGTTGCGCAAACTATTAACTGGCGA
ACTACTTACTCTAGCTTCCCGGCAACAATTAATAGACTGGATGGAGGCGGATAAAGTTGCAGGACCACTT
CTGCGCTCGGCCCTTCCGGCTGGCTGGTTTATTGCTGATAAATCTGGAGCCGGTGAGCGTGGGTCTCGCG
GTATCATTGCAGCACTGGGGCCAGATGGTAAGCCCTCCCGTATCGTAGTTATCTACACGACGGGGAGTCA
GGCAACTATGGATGAACGAAATAGACAGATCGCTGAGATAGGTGCCTCACTGATTAAGCATTGGTAACTG
TCAGACCAAGTTTACTCATATATACTTTAGATTGATTTAAAACTTCATTTTTAATTTAAAAGGATCTAGG
TGAAGATCCTTTTTGATAATCTCATGACCAAAATCCCTTAACGTGAGTTTTCGTTCCACTGAGCGTCAGA
CCCCGTAGAAAAGATCAAAGGATCTTCTTGAGATCCTTTTTTTCTGCGCGTAATCTGCTGCTTGCAAACA
AAAAAACCACCGCTACCAGCGGTGGTTTGTTTGCCGGATCAAGAGCTACCAACTCTTTTTCCGAAGGTAA
CTGGCTTCAGCAGAGCGCAGATACCAAATACTGTTCTTCTAGTGTAGCCGTAGTTAGGCCACCACTTCAA
GAACTCTGTAGCACCGCCTACATACCTCGCTCTGCTAATCCTGTTACCAGTGGCTGCTGCCAGTGGCGAT
AAGTCGTGTCTTACCGGGTTGGACTCAAGACGATAGTTACCGGATAAGGCGCAGCGGTCGGGCTGAACGG
GGGGTTCGTGCACACAGCCCAGCTTGGAGCGAACGACCTACACCGAACTGAGATACCTACAGCGTGAGCT
ATGAGAAAGCGCCACGCTTCCCGAAGGGAGAAAGGCGGACAGGTATCCGGTAAGCGGCAGGGTCGGAACA
GGAGAGCGCACGAGGGAGCTTCCAGGGGGAAACGCCTGGTATCTTTATAGTCCTGTCGGGTTTCGCCACC
TCTGACTTGAGCGTCGATTTTTGTGATGCTCGTCAGGGGGGCGGAGCCTATGGAAAAACGCCAGCAACGC
GGCCTTTTTACGGTTCCTGGCCTTTTGCTGGCCTTTTGCTCACATGTTCTTTCCTGCGTTATCCCCTGAT
TCTGTGGATAACCGTATTACCGCCTTTGAGTGAGCTGATACCGCTCGCCGCAGCCGAACGACCGAGCGCA
GCGAGTCAGTGAGCGAGGAAGCGGAAGAGCGCCCAATACGCAAACCGCCTCTCCCCGCGCGTTGGCCGAT
TCATTAATGCAGCTGGCACGACAGGTTTCCCGACTGGAAAGCGGGCAGTGAGCGCAACGCAATTAATGTG
AGTTAGCTCACTCATTAGGCACCCCAGGCTTTACACTTTATGCTTCCGGCTCGTATGTTGTGTGGAATTG
TGAGCGGATAACAATTTCACACAG
